Addgene plasmid #12258: pWPXLd
Purpose: (Empty Backbone)
Depositing lab: Didier Trono. Depositing organization: Swiss Federal Institute of Technology (EPFL).
Backbone
  Vector backbone: pWPXLd
  Backbone size (bp): 10455
  Vector type: Mammalian Expression, Lentiviral
Growth in bacteria
  Bacterial resistance: Ampicillin, 100 μg/mL
  Growth temperature: 37°C
  Growth strain: Stbl3
  Growth instructions: Use Stbl3 or HB101 to reduce chance of recombination. Grow at 37C
  Copy number: High Copy
Gene/Insert
  Gene/Insert name: None
  Tag / fusion protein: EGFP
  Cloning method: Restriction Enzyme; 5′ cloning site MCS - see map (not destroyed); 3′ cloning site MCS - see map (not destroyed)
  Sequencing primers: 5′ See map
Terms and licenses: Academic/Nonprofit Terms; Industry Terms: Not Available to Industry
Depositor comments: pWPXLd is essentially pWPXL without the LoxP site in the 3' LTR. pWPT or pWPXL can be used for constitutive transgene expression. pWPXL contains the EF-1alpha promoter + intron that gives you high expression, as RNA loves to be spliced (it goes more efficiently out of the nucleus). pWPT contains only the EF-1alpha promoter Unique restriction sites at key positions will allow you to change promoter and transgene. PmeI is a popular site for cloning. You can also use PacI and SwaI. Please note that ClaI in these vectors is blocked by Dam methylation. The plasmids need to be grown in a Dam- bacteria strain, if you wish to use ClaI for cloning. Packaging plasmids for Trono lab lentiviral vectors are also available at Addgene http://www.addgene.org/rnaitools Please note that the full sequence for this plasmid is approximated and not fully verified. More accurate sequence can be found in the supplement documents ("Notes from Addgene") above. Please visit the Trono lab http://tronolab.epfl.ch for cloning strategies, protocols, publications, and more.
How to cite: pWPXLd was a gift from Didier Trono (Addgene plasmid # 12258 ; http://n2t.net/addgene:12258 ; RRID:Addgene_12258)
