[The description below was written by a language model from this plasmid's Addgene catalogue record and pLannotate feature annotations shown in this document.]
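Description:
pWPXLd is an empty-backbone HIV-1-derived lentiviral transfer vector of about 10.5 kb for constitutive transgene expression in mammalian cells. It is propagated in E. coli as a high-copy plasmid with a ColE1/pUC-type origin and ampicillin resistance. Recombination-deficient hosts are recommended because of the repeated LTR sequences. The depositor describes it as essentially pWPXL lacking the loxP site in the 3' LTR, so the integrated provirus cannot be excised with Cre.

The viral portion runs from a 5' LTR (annotated as truncated) through the Ψ packaging signal, a partial gag sequence and the Rev response element, which together allow the genomic RNA to be exported and packaged when helper functions are supplied in trans from separate packaging plasmids. The internal expression cassette uses the human EF-1α promoter together with its first intron, which the depositor notes boosts expression because spliced transcripts leave the nucleus more efficiently. A cPPT/CTS element sits downstream of the promoter, followed by EGFP, a short multiple cloning site remnant, and the WPRE, which enhances transcript stability and expression. The cassette ends in a ΔU3 self-inactivating 3' LTR, which silences LTR promoter activity after integration.

Unique restriction sites allow the promoter or transgene to be swapped. As supplied, the vector expresses EGFP and can serve as a transduction control. Outside the viral region the table shows pBR322 remnants and an SV40 promoter–gpt–SV40 poly(A) segment annotated only as fragments. The depositor cautions that the full sequence is approximate and not fully verified, so feature coordinates should be treated as provisional.
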