Features (pLannotate 1.2.2; 33 found; start..end, strand, type, name):
      1..330     +  CDS            nef (fragment): NEF_HV1BR - Experimental evidence at protein level: Swiss-Prot protein existence level 1. Extracellular Nef protein targets CD4(+) T-lymphocytes for apoptosis by interacting with CXCR4 surface receptors (PubMed:14990729). From Human immunodeficiency virus type 1 group M subtype B (isolate BRU/LAI) (HIV-1).
    378..635     +  LTR            5' LTR (truncated): truncated 5' long terminal repeat (LTR) from HIV-1
    682..807     +  misc_feature   HIV-1 Ψ: packaging signal of human immunodeficiency virus type 1
    791..1154    +  CDS            HIV-1 gag (fragment): gag protein from human immunodeficiency virus 1; gag
   1300..1533    +  misc_feature   RRE: The Rev response element (RRE) of HIV-1 allows for Rev-dependent mRNA export from the nucleus to the cytoplasm.
   1910..2010    +  CDS            Rev (fragment): human immunodeficiency virus 1 (HIV-1) Rev protein; rev; enhances nuclear export of unspliced and incompletely spliced viral mRNAs
   2047..2113    +  CDS            small t antigen (fragment): SV40 (simian virus 40) small t antigen
   2139..2350    +  promoter       EF-1α core promoter: core promoter for human elongation factor EF-1α
   2351..2459    +  intron         EF-1α intron A (fragment): intron upstream of the start codon of human EF-1α
   3085..3288    +  intron         EF-1α intron A: truncated intron upstream of the start codon of human EF-1α
   3345..3462    +  misc_feature   cPPT/CTS: central polypurine tract and central termination sequence of HIV-1
   3544..4260    +  CDS            EGFP: EGFP is a basic (constitutively fluorescent) green fluorescent protein published in 1996, derived from Aequorea victoria. It is reported to be a rapidly-maturing weak dimer with moderate acid sensitivity.
   4261..4278    +  misc_feature   MCS (fragment): multiple cloning site
   4340..4928    +  misc_feature   WPRE: woodchuck hepatitis virus posttranscriptional regulatory element
   4996..5015    +  misc_feature   cPPT/CTS (fragment): central polypurine tract and central termination sequence of HIV-1
   5017..5250    +  LTR            3' LTR (ΔU3): self-inactivating 3' long terminal repeat (LTR) from HIV-1
   5275..5293    -  promoter       SP6 promoter: promoter for bacteriophage SP6 RNA polymerase
   5521..5800    +  CDS            TcR (fragment): tetracycline efflux protein; tet; confers resistance to tetracycline
   5801..5849    -  misc_feature   bom (fragment): basis of mobility region from pBR322
   5951..5986    -  CDS            rop (fragment): Rop protein, which maintains plasmids at low copy number; rop
   6081..6185    +  promoter       AmpR promoter: bla
   6186..7046    +  CDS            AmpR: β-lactamase; bla; confers resistance to ampicillin, carbenicillin, and related antibiotics
   7217..7805    +  rep_origin     ori: high-copy-number ColE1/pMB1/pBR322/pUC origin of replication
   7988..8044    +  CDS            lacI (fragment): lac repressor; lacI; The lac repressor binds to the lac operator to inhibit transcription in E. coli. This inhibition can be relieved by adding lactose or isopropyl-β-D-thiogalactopyranoside (IPTG).
   8051..8380    +  promoter       SV40 promoter: SV40 enhancer and early promoter
   8580..8699    +  CDS            gpt (fragment): XGPT_ECOLI - Also known as gpp, gxu. Experimental evidence at protein level: Swiss-Prot protein existence level 1. Purine salvage pathway enzyme that catalyzes the transfer of the ribosyl-5-phosphate group from 5-phospho-alpha-D-ribose 1- diphosphate (PRPP) to the N9 position of the 6-oxopurines guanine and xanthine to form the corresponding ribonucleotides GMP (guanosine 5'- monophosphate) and XMP (xanthosine 5'-monophosphate), with the release of PPi. To a lesser extent, also acts on hypoxanthine (PubMed:9100006, PubMed:3886014). Does not ribophosphorylate adenine (PubMed:3886014). From Esch
   8699..9034    +  CDS            gpt (fragment): XGPT_ECOLI - Also known as gpp, gxu. Experimental evidence at protein level: Swiss-Prot protein existence level 1. Purine salvage pathway enzyme that catalyzes the transfer of the ribosyl-5-phosphate group from 5-phospho-alpha-D-ribose 1- diphosphate (PRPP) to the N9 position of the 6-oxopurines guanine and xanthine to form the corresponding ribonucleotides GMP (guanosine 5'- monophosphate) and XMP (xanthosine 5'-monophosphate), with the release of PPi. To a lesser extent, also acts on hypoxanthine (PubMed:9100006, PubMed:3886014). Does not ribophosphorylate adenine (PubMed:3886014). From Esch
   9129..9434    +  CDS            frsA (fragment): FRSA_ECOLI - Also known as yafA. Experimental evidence at protein level: Swiss-Prot protein existence level 1. Catalyzes the hydrolysis of esters (PubMed:15808744). Displays esterase activity toward pNP-butyrate (PubMed:15808744). May stimulate mixed-acid fermentation by acting as a fermentation/respiration switch that down-regulates respiration and up- regulates fermentation rates (PubMed:15169777). From Escherichia coli (strain K12).
   9438..9512    +  CDS            small t antigen (fragment): SV40 (simian virus 40) small t antigen
   9514..9579    +  intron         small t intron: SV40 (simian virus 40) small t antigen intron
   9709..9729    +  CDS            SV40 NLS: nuclear localization signal of SV40 (simian virus 40) large T antigen
  10048..10131   +  CDS            large T antigen (fragment): large T antigen from SV40 (simian virus 40)
  10154..10288   +  polyA_signal   SV40 poly(A) signal: SV40 polyadenylation signal
>Addgene plasmid #12258 | pWPXLd | depositor full sequence | sequence record 7270 | Author sequence
TTGGAAGGGCTAATTCACTCCCAAAGAAGACAAGATATCCTTGATCTGTGGATCTACCACACACAAGGCT
ACTTCCCTGATTAGCAGAACTACACACCAGGGCCAGGGGTCAGATATCCACTGACCTTTGGATGGTGCTA
CAAGCTAGTACCAGTTGAGCCAGATAAGGTAGAAGAGGCCAATAAAGGAGAGAACACCAGCTTGTTACAC
CCTGTGAGCCTGCATGGGATGGATGACCCGGAGAGAGAAGTGTTAGAGTGGAGGTTTGACAGCCGCCTAG
CATTTCATCACGTGGCCCGAGAGCTGCATCCGGAGTACTTCAAGAACTGCTGATATCGAGCTTGCTACAA
GGGACTTTCCGCTGGGGACTTTCCAGGGAGGCGTGGCCTGGGCGGGACTGGGGAGTGGCGAGCCCTCAGA
TCCTGCATATAAGCAGCTGCTTTTTGCCTGTACTGGGTCTCTCTGGTTAGACCAGATCTGAGCCTGGGAG
CTCTCTGGCTAACTAGGGAACCCACTGCTTAAGCCTCAATAAAGCTTGCCTTGAGTGCTTCAAGTAGTGT
GTGCCCGTCTGTTGTGTGACTCTGGTAACTAGAGATCCCTCAGACCCTTTTAGTCAGTGTGGAAAATCTC
TAGCAGTGGCGCCCGAACAGGGACTTGAAAGCGAAAGGGAAACCAGAGGAGCTCTCTCGACGCAGGACTC
GGCTTGCTGAAGCGCGCACGGCAAGAGGCGAGGGGCGGCGACTGGTGAGTACGCCAAAAATTTTGACTAG
CGGAGGCTAGAAGGAGAGAGATGGGTGCGAGAGCGTCAGTATTAAGCGGGGGAGAATTAGATCGCGATGG
GAAAAAATTCGGTTAAGGCCAGGGGGAAAGAAAAAATATAAATTAAAACATATAGTATGGGCAAGCAGGG
AGCTAGAACGATTCGCAGTTAATCCTGGCCTGTTAGAAACATCAGAAGGCTGTAGACAAATACTGGGACA
GCTACAACCATCCCTTCAGACAGGATCAGAAGAACTTAGATCATTATATAATACAGTAGCAACCCTCTAT
TGTGTGCATCAAAGGATAGAGATAAAAGACACCAAGGAAGCTTTAGACAAGATAGAGGAAGAGCAAAACA
AAAGTAAGACCACCGCACAGCAAGCGGCCGCTGATCTTCAGACCTGGAGGAGGAGATATGAGGGACAATT
GGAGAAGTGAATTATATAAATATAAAGTAGTAAAAATTGAACCATTAGGAGTAGCACCCACCAAGGCAAA
GAGAAGAGTGGTGCAGAGAGAAAAAAGAGCAGTGGGAATAGGAGCTTTGTTCCTTGGGTTCTTGGGAGCA
GCAGGAAGCACTATGGGCGCAGCGTCAATGACGCTGACGGTACAGGCCAGACAATTATTGTCTGGTATAG
TGCAGCAGCAGAACAATTTGCTGAGGGCTATTGAGGCGCAACAGCATCTGTTGCAACTCACAGTCTGGGG
CATCAAGCAGCTCCAGGCAAGAATCCTGGCTGTGGAAAGATACCTAAAGGATCAACAGCTCCTGGGGATT
TGGGGTTGCTCTGGAAAACTCATTTGCACCACTGCTGTGCCTTGGAATGCTAGTTGGAGTAATAAATCTC
TGGAACAGATTTGGAATCACACGACCTGGATGGAGTGGGACAGAGAAATTAACAATTACACAAGCTTAAT
ACACTCCTTAATTGAAGAATCGCAAAACCAGCAAGAAAAGAATGAACAAGAATTATTGGAATTAGATAAA
TGGGCAAGTTTGTGGAATTGGTTTAACATAACAAATTGGCTGTGGTATATAAAATTATTCATAATGATAG
TAGGAGGCTTGGTAGGTTTAAGAATAGTTTTTGCTGTACTTTCTATAGTGAATAGAGTTAGGCAGGGATA
TTCACCATTATCGTTTCAGACCCACCTCCCAACCCCGAGGGGACCCGACAGGCCCGAAGGAATAGAAGAA
GAAGGTGGAGAGAGAGACAGAGACAGATCCATTCGATTAGTGAACGGATCTCGACGGTATCGATGTCGAC
GATAAGCTTTGCAAAGATGGATAAAGTTTTAAACAGAGAGGAATCTTTGCAGCTAATGGACCTTCTAGGT
CTTGAAAGGAGTGGGAATTGGCTCCGGTGCCCGTCAGTGGGCAGAGCGCACATCGCCCACAGTCCCCGAG
AAGTTGGGGGGAGGGGTCGGCAATTGAACCGGTGCCTAGAGAAGGTGGCGCGGGGTAAACTGGGAAAGTG
ATGTCGTGTACTGGCTCCGCCTTTTTCCCGAGGGTGGGGGAGAACCGTATATAAGTGCAGTAGTCGCCGT
GAACGTTCTTTTTCGCAACGGGTTTGCCGCCAGAACACAGGTAAGTGCCGTGTGTGGTTCCCGCGGGCCT
GGCCTCTTTACGGGTTATGGCCCTTGCGTGCCTTGAATTACTTCCACTGGCTGCAGTACGTGATTCTTGA
TCCCGAGCTTCGGGTTGGAAGTGGGTGGGAGAGTTCGAGGCCTTGCGCTTAAGGAGCCCCTTCGCCTCGT
GCTTGAGTTGAGGCCTGGCCTGGGCGCTGGGGCCGCCGCGTGCGAATCTGGTGGCACCTTCGCGCCTGTC
TCGCTGCTTTCGATAAGTCTCTAGCCATTTAAAATTTTTGATGACCTGCTGCGACGCTTTTTTTCTGGCA
AGATAGTCTTGTAAATGCGGGCCAAGATCTGCACACTGGTATTTCGGTTTTTGGGGCCGCGGGCGGCGAC
GGGGCCCGTGCGTCCCAGCGCACATGTTCGGCGAGGCGGGGCCTGCGAGCGCGGCCACCGAGAATCGGAC
GGGGGTAGTCTCAAGCTGGCCGGCCTGCTCTGGTGCCTGGCCTCGCGCCGCCGTGTATCGCCCCGCCCTG
GGCGGCAAGGCTGGCCCGGTCGGCACCAGTTGCGTGAGCGGAAAGATGGCCGCTTCCCGGCCCTGCTGCA
GGGAGCTCAAAATGGAGGACGCGGCGCTCGGGAGAGCGGGCGGGTGAGTCACCCACACAAAGGAAAAGGG
CCTTTCCGTCCTCAGCCGTCGCTTCATGTGACTCCACGGAGTACCGGGCGCCGTCCAGGCACCTCGATTA
GTTCTCGAGCTTTTGGAGTACGTCGTCTTTAGGTTGGGGGGAGGGGTTTTATGCGATGGAGTTTCCCCAC
ACTGAGTGGGTGGAGACTGAAGTTAGGCCAGCTTGGCACTTGATGTAATTCTCCTTGGAATTTGCCCTTT
TTGAGTTTGGATCTTGGTTCATTCTCAAGCCTCAGACAGTGGTTCAAAGTTTTTTTCTTCCATTTCAGGT
GTCGTGAGGAATTTCGACATTTAAATTTAATTAATCTCGACGGTATCGGTTAACTTTTAAAAGAAAAGGG
GGGATTGGGGGGTACAGTGCAGGGGAAAGAATAGTAGACATAATAGCAACAGACATACAAACTAAAGAAT
TACAAAAACAAATTACAAAAATTCAAAATTTTCCGATCACGAGACTAGCCTCGAGGTTTAAACTACGGGA
TCCAGGCCTAAGCTTACGCGTCCTAGCGCTACCGGTCGCCACCATGGTGAGCAAGGGCGAGGAGCTGTTC
ACCGGGGTGGTGCCCATCCTGGTCGAGCTGGACGGCGACGTAAACGGCCACAAGTTCAGCGTGTCCGGCG
AGGGCGAGGGCGATGCCACCTACGGCAAGCTGACCCTGAAGTTCATCTGCACCACCGGCAAGCTGCCCGT
GCCCTGGCCCACCCTCGTGACCACCCTGACCTACGGCGTGCAGTGCTTCAGCCGCTACCCCGACCACATG
AAGCAGCACGACTTCTTCAAGTCCGCCATGCCCGAAGGCTACGTCCAGGAGCGCACCATCTTCTTCAAGG
ACGACGGCAACTACAAGACCCGCGCCGAGGTGAAGTTCGAGGGCGACACCCTGGTGAACCGCATCGAGCT
GAAGGGCATCGACTTCAAGGAGGACGGCAACATCCTGGGGCACAAGCTGGAGTACAACTACAACAGCCAC
AACGTCTATATCATGGCCGACAAGCAGAAGAACGGCATCAAGGTGAACTTCAAGATCCGCCACAACATCG
AGGACGGCAGCGTGCAGCTCGCCGACCACTACCAGCAGAACACCCCCATCGGCGACGGCCCCGTGCTGCT
GCCCGACAACCACTACCTGAGCACCCAGTCCGCCCTGAGCAAAGACCCCAACGAGAAGCGCGATCACATG
GTCCTGCTGGAGTTCGTGACCGCCGCCGGGATCACTCTCGGCATGGACGAGCTGTACAAGTCCGGACTCA
GATCTCGATAGCTAGTAGCTAGCTAGCTAGTCGAGCTCAACTTCGAATTCCCGGGACTAGTCATATGATA
ATCAACCTCTGGATTACAAAATTTGTGAAAGATTGACTGGTATTCTTAACTATGTTGCTCCTTTTACGCT
ATGTGGATACGCTGCTTTAATGCCTTTGTATCATGCTATTGCTTCCCGTATGGCTTTCATTTTCTCCTCC
TTGTATAAATCCTGGTTGCTGTCTCTTTATGAGGAGTTGTGGCCCGTTGTCAGGCAACGTGGCGTGGTGT
GCACTGTGTTTGCTGACGCAACCCCCACTGGTTGGGGCATTGCCACCACCTGTCAGCTCCTTTCCGGGAC
TTTCGCTTTCCCCCTCCCTATTGCCACGGCGGAACTCATCGCCGCCTGCCTTGCCCGCTGCTGGACAGGG
GCTCGGCTGTTGGGCACTGACAATTCCGTGGTGTTGTCGGGGAAGCTGACGTCCTTTCCATGGCTGCTCG
CCTGTGTTGCCACCTGGATTCTGCGCGGGACGTCCTTCTGCTACGTCCCTTCGGCCCTCAATCCAGCGGA
CCTTCCTTCCCGCGGCCTGCTGCCGGCTCTGCGGCCTCTTCCGCGTCTTCGCCTTCGCCCTCAGACGAGT
CGGATCTCCCTTTGGGCCGCCTCCCCGCATCGGTACGTATGGCCAGGTACCTTTAAGACCAATGACTTAC
AAGGCAGCTGTAGATCTTAGCCACTTTTTAAAAGAAAAGGGGGGACTGGAAGGGCTAATTCACTCCCAAC
GAAGACAAGATCTGCTTTTTGCTTGTACTGGGTCTCTCTGGTTAGACCAGATCTGAGCCTGGGAGCTCTC
TGGCTAACTAGGGAACCCACTGCTTAAGCCTCAATAAAGCTTGCCTTGAGTGCTTCAAGTAGTGTGTGCC
CGTCTGTTGTGTGACTCTGGTAACTAGAGATCCCTCAGACCCTTTTAGTCAGTGTGGAAAATCTCTAGCA
GCATCTAGAATTAATTCCGTGTATTCTATAGTGTCACCTAAATCGTATGTGTATGATACATAAGGTTATG
TATTAATTGTAGCCGCGTTCTAACGACAATATGTACAAGCCTAATTGTGTAGCATCTGGCTTACTGAAGC
AGACCCTATCATCTCTCTCGTAAACTGCCGTCAGAGTCGGTTTGGTTGGACGAACCTTCTGAGTTTCTGG
TAACGCCGTCCCGCACCCGGAAATGGTCAGCGAACCAATCAGCAGGGTCATCGCTAGCCAGATCCTCTAC
GCCGGACGCATCGTGGCCGGCATCACCGGCGCCACAGGTGCGGTTGCTGGCGCCTATATCGCCGACATCA
CCGATGGGGAAGATCGGGCTCGCCACTTCGGGCTCATGAGCGCTTGTTTCGGCGTGGGTATGGTGGCAGG
CCCCGTGGCCGGGGGACTGTTGGGCGCCATCTCCTTGCATGCACCATTCCTTGCGGCGGCGGTGCTCAAC
GGCCTCAACCTACTACTGGGCTGCTTCCTAATGCAGGAGTCGCATAAGGGAGAGCGTCGAATGGTGCACT
CTCAGTACAATCTGCTCTGATGCCGCATAGTTAAGCCAGCCCCGACACCCGCCAACACCCGCTGACGCGC
CCTGACGGGCTTGTCTGCTCCCGGCATCCGCTTACAGACAAGCTGTGACCGTCTCCGGGAGCTGCATGTG
TCAGAGGTTTTCACCGTCATCACCGAAACGCGCGAGACGAAAGGGCCTCGTGATACGCCTATTTTTATAG
GTTAATGTCATGATAATAATGGTTTCTTAGACGTCAGGTGGCACTTTTCGGGGAAATGTGCGCGGAACCC
CTATTTGTTTATTTTTCTAAATACATTCAAATATGTATCCGCTCATGAGACAATAACCCTGATAAATGCT
TCAATAATATTGAAAAAGGAAGAGTATGAGTATTCAACATTTCCGTGTCGCCCTTATTCCCTTTTTTGCG
GCATTTTGCCTTCCTGTTTTTGCTCACCCAGAAACGCTGGTGAAAGTAAAAGATGCTGAAGATCAGTTGG
GTGCACGAGTGGGTTACATCGAACTGGATCTCAACAGCGGTAAGATCCTTGAGAGTTTTCGCCCCGAAGA
ACGTTTTCCAATGATGAGCACTTTTAAAGTTCTGCTATGTGGCGCGGTATTATCCCGTATTGACGCCGGG
CAAGAGCAACTCGGTCGCCGCATACACTATTCTCAGAATGACTTGGTTGAGTACTCACCAGTCACAGAAA
AGCATCTTACGGATGGCATGACAGTAAGAGAATTATGCAGTGCTGCCATAACCATGAGTGATAACACTGC
GGCCAACTTACTTCTGACAACGATCGGAGGACCGAAGGAGCTAACCGCTTTTTTGCACAACATGGGGGAT
CATGTAACTCGCCTTGATCGTTGGGAACCGGAGCTGAATGAAGCCATACCAAACGACGAGCGTGACACCA
CGATGCCTGTAGCAATGGCAACAACGTTGCGCAAACTATTAACTGGCGAACTACTTACTCTAGCTTCCCG
GCAACAATTAATAGACTGGATGGAGGCGGATAAAGTTGCAGGACCACTTCTGCGCTCGGCCCTTCCGGCT
GGCTGGTTTATTGCTGATAAATCTGGAGCCGGTGAGCGTGGGTCTCGCGGTATCATTGCAGCACTGGGGC
CAGATGGTAAGCCCTCCCGTATCGTAGTTATCTACACGACGGGGAGTCAGGCAACTATGGATGAACGAAA
TAGACAGATCGCTGAGATAGGTGCCTCACTGATTAAGCATTGGTAACTGTCAGACCAAGTTTACTCATAT
ATACTTTAGATTGATTTAAAACTTCATTTTTAATTTAAAAGGATCTAGGTGAAGATCCTTTTTGATAATC
TCATGACCAAAATCCCTTAACGTGAGTTTTCGTTCCACTGAGCGTCAGACCCCGTAGAAAAGATCAAAGG
ATCTTCTTGAGATCCTTTTTTTCTGCGCGTAATCTGCTGCTTGCAAACAAAAAAACCACCGCTACCAGCG
GTGGTTTGTTTGCCGGATCAAGAGCTACCAACTCTTTTTCCGAAGGTAACTGGCTTCAGCAGAGCGCAGA
TACCAAATACTGTCCTTCTAGTGTAGCCGTAGTTAGGCCACCACTTCAAGAACTCTGTAGCACCGCCTAC
ATACCTCGCTCTGCTAATCCTGTTACCAGTGGCTGCTGCCAGTGGCGATAAGTCGTGTCTTACCGGGTTG
GACTCAAGACGATAGTTACCGGATAAGGCGCAGCGGTCGGGCTGAACGGGGGGTTCGTGCACACAGCCCA
GCTTGGAGCGAACGACCTACACCGAACTGAGATACCTACAGCGTGAGCATTGAGAAAGCGCCACGCTTCC
CGAAGGGAGAAAGGCGGACAGGTATCCGGTAAGCGGCAGGGTCGGAACAGGAGAGCGCACGAGGGAGCTT
CCAGGGGGAAACGCCTGGTATCTTTATAGTCCTGTCGGGTTTCGCCACCTCTGACTTGAGCGTCGATTTT
TGTGATGCTCGTCAGGGGGGCGGAGCCTATGGAAAAACGCCAGCAACGCGGCCTTTTTACGGTTCCTGGC
CTTTTGCTGGCCTTTTGCTCACATGTTCTTTCCTGCGTTATCCCCTGATTCTGTGGATAACCGTATTACC
GCCTTTGAGTGAGCTGATACCGCTCGCCGCAGCCGAACGACCGAGCGCAGCGAGTCAGTGAGCGAGGAAG
CGGAAGAGCGCCCAATACGCAAACCGCCTCTCCCCGCGCGTTGGCCGATTCATTAATGCAGCTGTGGAAT
GTGTGTCAGTTAGGGTGTGGAAAGTCCCCAGGCTCCCCAGCAGGCAGAAGTATGCAAAGCATGCATCTCA
ATTAGTCAGCAACCAGGTGTGGAAAGTCCCCAGGCTCCCCAGCAGGCAGAAGTATGCAAAGCATGCATCT
CAATTAGTCAGCAACCATAGTCCCGCCCCTAACTCCGCCCATCCCGCCCCTAACTCCGCCCAGTTCCGCC
CATTCTCCGCCCCATGGCTGACTAATTTTTTTTATTTATGCAGAGGCCGAGGCCGCCTCGGCCTCTGAGC
TATTCCAGAAGTAGTGAGGAGGCTTTTTTGGAGGCCTAGGCTTTTGCAAAAAGCTTGGACACAAGACAGG
CTTGCGAGATATGTTTGAGAATACCACTTTATCCCGCGTCAGGGAGAGGCAGTGCGTAAAAAGACGCGGA
CTCATGTGAAATACTGGTTTTTAGTGCGCCAGATCTCTATAATCTCGCGCAACCTATTTTCCCCTCGAAC
ACTTTTTAAGCCGTAGATAAACAGGCTGGGACACTTCACATGAGCGAAAAATACATCGTCACCTGGGACA
TGTTGCAGATCCATGCACGTAAACTCGCAAGCCGACTGATGCCTTCTGAACAATGGAAAGGCATTATTGC
CGTAAGCCGTGGCGGTCTGTACCGGGTGCGTTACTGGCGCGTGAACTGGGTATTCGTCATGTCGATACCG
TTTGTATTTCCAGCTACGATCACGACAACCAGCGCGAGCTTAAAGTGCTGAAACGCGCAGAAGGCGATGG
CGAAGGCTTCATCGTTATTGATGACCTGGTGGATACCGGTGGTACTGCGGTTGCGATTCGTGAAATGTAT
CCAAAAGCGCACTTTGTCACCATCTTCGCAAAACCGGCTGGTCGTCCGCTGGTTGATGACTATGTTGTTG
ATATCCCGCAAGATACCTGGATTGAACAGCCGTGGGATATGGGCGTCGTATTCGTCCCGCCAATCTCCGG
TCGCTAATCTTTTCAACGCCTGGCACTGCCGGGCGTTGTTCTTTTTAACTTCAGGCGGGTTACAATAGTT
TCCAGTAAGTATTCTGGAGGCTGCATCCATGACACAGGCAAACCTGAGCGAAACCCTGTTCAAACCCCGC
TTTAAACATCCTGAAACCTCGACGCTAGTCCGCCGCTTTAATCACGGCGCACAACCGCCTGTGCAGTCGG
CCCTTGATGGTAAAACCATCCCTCACTGGTATCGCATGATTAACCGTCTGATGTGGATCTGGCGCGGCAT
TGACCCACGCGAAATCCTCGACGTCCAGGCACGTATTGTGATGAGCGATGCCGAACGTACCGACGATGAT
TTATACGATACGGTGATTGGCTACCGTGGCGGCAACTGGATTTATGAGTGGGCCCCGGATCTTTGTGAAG
GAACCTTACTTCTGTGGTGTGACATAATTGGACAAACTACCTACAGAGATTTAAAGCTCTAAGGTAAATA
TAAAATTTTTAAGTGTATAATGTGTTAAACTACTGATTCTAATTGTTTGTGTATTTTAGATTCCAACCTA
TGGAACTGATGAATGGGAGCAGTGGTGGAATGCCTTTAATGAGGAAAACCTGTTTTGCTCAGAAGAAATG
CCATCTAGTGATGATGAGGCTACTGCTGACTCTCAACATTCTACTCCTCCAAAAAAGAAGAGAAAGGTAG
AAGACCCCAAGGACTTTCCTTCAGAATTGCTAAGTTTTTTGAGTCATGCTGTGTTTAGTAATAGAACTCT
TGCTTGCTTTGCTATTTACACCACAAAGGAAAAAGCTGCACTGCTATACAAGAAAATTATGGAAAAATAT
TCTGTAACCTTTATAAGTAGGCATAACAGTTATAATCATAACATACTGTTTTTTCTTACTCCACACAGGC
ATAGAGTGTCTGCTATTAATAACTATGCTCAAAAATTGTGTACCTTTAGCTTTTTAATTTGTAAAGGGGT
TAATAAGGAATATTTGATGTATAGTGCCTTGACTAGAGATCATAATCAGCCATACCACATTTGTAGAGGT
TTTACTTGCTTTAAAAAACCTCCCACACCTCCCCCTGAACCTGAAACATAAAATGAATGCAATTGTTGTT
GTTAACTTGTTTATTGCAGCTTATAATGGTTACAAATAAAGCAATAGCATCACAAATTTCACAAATAAAG
CATTTTTTTCACTGCATTCTAGTTGTGGTTTGTCCAAACTCATCAATGTATCTTATCATGTCTGGATCAA
CTGGATAACTCAAGCTAACCAAAATCATCCCAAACTTCCCACCCCATACCCTATTACCACTGCCAATTAC
CTAGTGGTTTCATTTACTCTAAACCTGTGATTCCTCTGAATTATTTTCATTTTAAAGAAATTGTATTTGT
TAAATATGTACTACAAACTTAGTAG
