>Addgene plasmid #12258 | pWPXLd | addgene partial sequence | sequence record 62507 | EGFP_N
GAACAGCTCCTCGCCCTTGCTCACCATGGTGGCGACCGGTAGCGCTAGGACGCGTAAGCTTAGGCCTGGA
TCCCGTAGTTTAAACCTCGAGGCTAGTCTCGTGATCGATAAAATTTTGAATTTTTGTAATTTGTTTTTGT
AATTCTTTAGTTTGTATGTCTGTTGCTATTATGTCTACTATTCTTTCCCCTGCACTGTACCCCCCAATCC
CCCCTTTTCTTTTAAAAGTTAACCGATACCGTCGAGATTAATTAAATTTAAATGTCGAAATTCCTCACGA
CACCTGAAATGGAAGAAAAAAACTTTGAACCACTGTCTGAGGCTTGAGAATGAACCAAGATCCAAACTCA
AAAAGGGCAAATTCCAAGGAGAATTACATCAAGTGCCAAGCTGGCCTAACTTCAGTCTCCACCCACTCAG
TGTGGGGAAACTCCATCGCATAAAACCCCTCCCCCCAACCTAAAGACGACGTACTCCAAAAGCTCGAGAA
CTAATCGAGGTGCCTGGACGGCGCCCGGTACTCCGTGGAGTCACATGAAGCGACGGCTGAGGACGGAAAG
GCCCTTTTCCTTTGTGTGGGTGACTCACCCGCCCGCTCTCCCGAGCGCCGCGTCCTCCATTTTGAGCTCC
CTGCAGCAGGGCCGGGAAGCGGCCATCTTTCCGCTCACGCAACTGGTGCCGACCGGGCCAGCCTTGCCGC
CCAGGGCGGGGCGATACACGGCGGCGCGAGGCCAGGCACCAGAGCAGGCCGGCCAGCTTGAGACTACCCC
CGTCCGATTCTCGGTGGCCGCGCTCGCAGGCCCCGCCTCGCCGAACATGTGCGCTGGGACGCACGGGCCC
CGTCGCCGCCCGCGGCCCCAAAAACCGAAATACCAGTGTGCAGATCTTGGCCCGCATTTACAAGACTATC
TTGCCAGAAAAAAAGCGTCGCAGCAGGTCATCAAAAATTTTAAATGGCTAGAGACTTATCGAAAGCAGCG
AGACAGGCGCGAAGGTGCCACCAGATTCGCACGCGGCGGCCCCAGCGCCC
